Addgene plasmid #129265: pTol2-Huc-Positron-ST
Purpose: pan neuronal expression of soma-localized Positron in zebrafish
Depositing lab: Eric Schreiter. Depositing organization: HHMI, Janelia Research Campus. Publication: A general approach to engineer positive-going eFRET voltage indicators. Abdelfattah AS, Valenti R, Zheng J, Wong A, Podgorski K, Koyama M, Kim DS, Schreiter ER. Nat Commun. 2020 Jul 10;11(1):3444. doi: 10.1038/s41467-020-17322-1. PubMed 32651384.
Backbone
  Vector backbone: pTol-elavl3
  Vector type: Zebrafish Expression
Growth in bacteria
  Bacterial resistance: Ampicillin, 100 μg/mL
  Growth temperature: 37°C
  Growth strain: DH5alpha
  Copy number: High Copy
Gene/Insert
  Gene/Insert name: Positron-ST
  Species: Synthetic
  Mutation: D92N, E199V
  Cloning method: Gibson Cloning
Terms and licenses: Academic/Nonprofit Terms; Industry Terms: Not Available to Industry
Depositor comments: Please visit https://www.biorxiv.org/content/10.1101/690925v1.full to read the preprint.
How to cite: pTol2-Huc-Positron-ST was a gift from Eric Schreiter (Addgene plasmid # 129265 ; http://n2t.net/addgene:129265 ; RRID:Addgene_129265)
