[The description below was written by a language model from this plasmid's Addgene catalogue record and pLannotate feature annotations shown in this document.]
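Description:
pTol2-Huc-Positron-ST is a 14.4 kb zebrafish expression plasmid built on the pTol-elavl3 backbone, designed for pan-neuronal expression of a soma-localized version of the voltage indicator Positron. It is maintained in E. coli as a high-copy plasmid through a ColE1/pUC-type origin and selected with ampicillin via the β-lactamase gene and its native promoter. Remnants of a pBluescript-type cloning vector are also annotated: a partial M13/f1 origin, lac promoter/operator elements, a T3 promoter and a fragment of the multiple cloning site. A short match to the medaka tyrosinase gene is consistent with Tol2 transposon flanking sequence, since Tol2 was originally found in that locus. The Tol2 arms themselves are not annotated.

The payload, inserted by Gibson cloning, is the synthetic Positron-ST coding sequence carrying the recorded D92N and E199V mutations. The feature table detects only its C-terminal portion: a HaloTag domain, which covalently binds chloroalkane-linked fluorescent dye ligands, fused in frame to a fragment of the rat Kv2.1 potassium channel (Kcnb1), which serves as the soma-targeting "ST" motif. The associated publication describes positive-going eFRET voltage indicators, so a voltage-sensing domain presumably lies upstream of HaloTag, but it is not annotated. An SV40 polyadenylation signal follows the cassette, although it is annotated on the opposite strand. The HuC (elavl3) neuronal promoter implied by the name and backbone presumably occupies the long unannotated region upstream. A tiny "ADH1 promoter" hit there is most likely spurious. The construct is intended for Tol2-mediated transgenesis or transient expression in zebrafish, enabling voltage imaging from neuronal cell bodies after dye labeling.
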