Features (pLannotate 1.2.2; 16 found; start..end, strand, type, name):
      7..228     -  rep_origin     M13 ori (fragment) (sequence partly withheld): M13 bacteriophage origin of replication; arrow indicates direction of (+) strand synthesis
    228..515     +  CDS            tyr (fragment) (sequence partly withheld): TYRO_ORYLA - Also known as tyro. Experimental evidence at transcript level: Swiss-Prot protein existence level 2. This is a copper-containing oxidase that functions in the formation of pigments such as melanins and other polyphenolic compounds. From Oryzias latipes (Japanese rice fish) (Japanese killifish).
   3731..3750    +  promoter       ADH1 promoter (fragment): S. cerevisiae ADH1; promoter for alcohol dehydrogenase 1
  10144..11025   +  CDS            HaloTag®: modified bacterial dehalogenase that forms covalent bonds with chloroalkane derivatives
  11023..11313   +  CDS            Kcnb1 (fragment): KCNB1_RAT - Experimental evidence at protein level: Swiss-Prot protein existence level 1. Voltage-gated potassium channel that mediates transmembrane potassium transport in excitable membranes, primarily in the brain, but also in the pancreas and cardiovascular system. Contributes to the regulation of the action potential (AP) repolarization, duration and frequency of repetitive AP firing in neurons, muscle cells and endocrine cells and plays a role in homeostatic attenuation of electrical excitability throughout the brain (PubMed:10024359, PubMed:10618149, PubMed:12451110, PubMed:17379638, Pu
  11358..11492   -  polyA_signal   SV40 poly(A) signal: SV40 polyadenylation signal
  11515..11598   -  CDS            large T antigen (fragment): large T antigen from SV40 (simian virus 40)
  12164..12204   -  misc_feature   MCS (fragment): pBluescript multiple cloning site
  12217..12235   -  promoter       T3 promoter: promoter for bacteriophage T3 RNA polymerase
  12278..12300   -  protein_bind   lac operator (fragment): The lac repressor binds to the lac operator to inhibit transcription in E. coli. This inhibition can be relieved by adding lactose or isopropyl-β-D-thiogalactopyranoside (IPTG). lac repressor encoded by lacI
  12304..12334   -  promoter       lac promoter: promoter for the E. coli lac operon
  12349..12370   -  protein_bind   CAP binding site: CAP binding activates transcription in the presence of cAMP. E. coli catabolite activator protein
  12383..12475   -  CDS            lacI (fragment): lac repressor; lacI; The lac repressor binds to the lac operator to inhibit transcription in E. coli. This inhibition can be relieved by adding lactose or isopropyl-β-D-thiogalactopyranoside (IPTG).
  12658..13246   -  rep_origin     ori: high-copy-number ColE1/pMB1/pBR322/pUC origin of replication
  13417..14277   -  CDS            AmpR: β-lactamase; bla; confers resistance to ampicillin, carbenicillin, and related antibiotics
  14278..14382   -  promoter       AmpR promoter: bla
>Addgene plasmid #129265 | pTol2-Huc-Positron-ST | addgene full sequence | sequence record 254368 | Addgene NGS Result
CCACCTAAATTGTAAGCGTTAATATTTTGTTAAAATTCGCGTTAAATTTTTGTTAAATCAGCTCATTTTT
TAACCAATAGGCCGAAATCGGCAAAATCCCTTATAAATCAAAAGAATAGACCGAGATAGGGT
[37 nt withheld, positions 133-169]
AAAGAACGTGGACTCCAACGTCAAAGG
[32 nt withheld, positions 197-228]
GCTGGCTAAGAACTCATCAGCCTCCCCGGTCCATCTACCCACGTACCAATGCACCAATTGGCCACAATGA
CGGCTACTACATGGTGCCATTCCTTCCTCTTTATAGGAATGGAGACTACCTCCTGTCCAACAATGCTCTT
GGATACGAGTACGCCTACCTGTTGGACCCAGGTCATTGCACAACACCAGAAATGCCCTCTGATCTGCAAA
AGACGTGAATATCTGTTCAGACACCCATATCCACTCTGTTCCACACAGGTCAGAGGTTTGTCCAGGAGTT
CTTGACAGAGGTGTAAAAAGTACTCAAAAATTTTACTCAAGTGAAAGTACAAGTACTTAGGGAAAATTTT
ACTCAATTAAAAGTAAAAGTATCTGGCTAGAATCTTACTTGAGTAAAAGTAAAAAAGTACTCCATTAAAA
TTGTACTTGAGTATTAAGGAAGTAAAAGTAAAAGCAAGAAAGAAAACTAGAGATTCTTGTTTAAGCTTCC
CGGGTGTCGACGAATTCTCGAGCTCTATTCCTAAAGACCTTGGGTGACCAAAATCTTATTTTAATAAATA
AAACTGTTTATTAAAACTTTTTTGTTTCAAAGAACCATATGTATAGTGAAATTTATAAAAATATCAATTT
TTAAAAAGCTGGTGTACTCATTTATGTTATGAACTCTAAAACCATATACTGACTGCAAGTGATGATGTAT
AGAGTGATGTTTACGAGTAAACATATTTAGTTGTATACATCCTACTGAGCACATTTTGATGTATGAAATA
ACATTACAAGCTTTATCCAAATTAAGCCATTTTAAAACACTGCCAATTGAAAATACAAATCCTGGAAAAA
ATCGTCTTTAGCGCAGTCATTTGAGCCATCCTAATCCGTTACCTCAGACCATAATAAGAAGGGATAACAC
TAGCTGTAGCAATGGAACACATCTGTTTCACACAATCATATCTCCTGCGCCGGTGCTAAGCAGATTCAGC
GTGATCATAACATGCTTTCCACTCATAAATGTAAATTTACAATTTGCACATGTAAAACAGACACTTTTGA
GATATTGGATAAAAAAACAAGAGTATATTGCTTAGTTTCATCCACCAGTCATCCCCACAGCGTTTGGAAG
GCCATAAAAAGTGTCTAAAATCAATGATCATTGAAAGAGCACAAGAGAGACTCTTACGCTGTAATGCCAC
TGGGGACAAAAGTGACAGTCTCTTAATGGGCTCTTCTGGAGGGGCTCCTGAACATTAAAAATTATCAGCG
AAATTACCGAAAGAGCTTCAAGCAACTGGCATGCTTGATCCTCTGCGTCGGGGCGGTGAATAGGTGCTTC
AGATGCCCTCTTACCCACGGGCTGGATTCAGCTGCCCCGCTACCAGCGGAGACCCCCTAATGAGCCTCTG
CAATTAAGTTTATTCATGTTAAGTGTGAACGGGGTGCGTGCGGAACTGTGGGCAGCTAACAGACCTGGGT
TCTTTGTGCCACAAGTGCTGCCTTTATTCGGCTCACAAAGCAGAAAACAACACCCGCACCTATAATGGCG
CCCTCGGCTGGGTCTAAGAAACGTGGCGAGTTGACAGAGCAGAGTGGGCGGGGTTAAGACAGACTGACAG
CGGGACCCATCTCCATCCTCTTATTAACGCTTAACGAGTGCCTTCCTCATGCAATATTCATCGCCACTAA
TATCATCCAAGCTCTGAGCTGAGCTGGCCACTTATGTAAGGCAATTATGTAAAATATCAGACAGGGCCCA
CACTCAGAATCTGACTGGGGTAGAGACGCGGGACGAGAACCGAGAGCAAGAACTGAAAGTGAAAGTGACC
ACTAAAGGGAGGAGAGGACAGAGGGGCAGGATGTGTCAAGATTACCAGAGAACACTTGGCCAGAAATGCG
CAACCATTGGAGCTCTCCGGATTACCCAAAGGTTAACGAGTTTGAACGCCTCTGCCCACTCGCCCATCTC
TGATGGTTTCCCAAGAACTCCTCAAGCAAAATATATATAATTGTGTGTATTATGCACAGACACGAGAAAA
TGCTGTTTTTCTGATCTGCATTACAGCACATTTGCCCGCCAACGACAATACCACCCACTCGGTACCTCGC
TGACTCCTGATGCCTGATACCTGCGCGGTGACTGTCTACAATCTGCATAATCAAGAGAAGTTGTGTTGAA
GACGAGCGCCACACAACCGTTTCCACAAGGTCACCCAAGGCCGGTGCAGATGTAGGTGAGGTCTCCATAA
ACAGACTGAAATAAACACATCCTCCGCTGGGAACAACAACCCCCTCACGCCTCATGCATTTCCATAAGCC
TACATGCATCTCTTCCAACTTATGGAGACTCGCACCTACCAACATCCGCACAACAAAGATATACAGAGCG
CGCTCCCTCAGGTCAAGGCCCTGTGGGGGTCTGTGCAGAAATAGGTCATTTGTCACACATCAAGTCCTGG
GGCAGGAGATGCATTATAGATGAGACCAAACAGCCTGTCTCGGTGAGCTCTACCCACTCCCTGAGACTAG
AAATGGGGGAAGGGAGCTTGAGATAACAACCGCTGCAATCACTGTGTCGATGTTTAATATCAGCACCAAC
CGGGAACAATAAGGAGATGGGTGCATTCATGTTCACATCTTACCAGTCAAGTATCATCGAACCGGCTTGA
TAACCACACCTCGTGTAATAGCTGAGCAGATAGTTGTCATTTTAAAGCGTTGGCCTTTGTCGATTATGTA
ATGCGCACATTCAACACATGGTAATATAGAAACGGTTATGTCGAGGTTGTTTTGTCCAGAGATGACCTTC
ACACAGTTACAGCCGCTCTGCATCCACACAAATGGAGGACTTAATCGTGGACTGCATTCTTAGAAATGAT
CTACAAAGACAAATAATGTGAAATCAAGAAAGGACAAAATTTAAGTAAGGGGATGAGGGAGAGAGAGAAC
GAGGGGCAAGGAGAAAGCATGGCTCCTGTCTTTTTCTGCACCCATCTGTTCGGAGTGCAGGTGGAGCTCT
ATTCACTCAGCTCTGCATGTGTGTTTGGGGGGGGCAGGAAGAAAGGGAGGGCAAAAGGAAGAGTGGAGAG
ATGGTGGGGGCTGGAGGGATGGGGGGTTCTCGGTGATCTCTCCTGAAGGGGATAATGGGAGAGCAGCGCT
TTGCAATGGCTGCCATGTAGTACCCTCCCTGCACAATTAGCCAATCAGCAGCAAGCTCTGCCAGCCAGAA
GGACACATAAAAGAAGAACATTGCAGCAGAGGCACAGAAGGAGCCTGCGAGGAGCTGGGAAATACACACA
CAACAGCAGAACCACAACACCCTCCCCTGGACACACCCTACTGGGGATCACTGCTTTTCTTTTTTTCTGA
ACCATCGCCCACGCCACACGGAGAGAAATCTCTCTCTCATCATCATCCTGAAGAAAACCCCCTTATCCTC
ATTTTCACACTGCTGAGGAAAACCTACAATCGCACGGGCTGAGATTTCCTGGCGAAGACTGTCCTTTTTC
CTTTTTCTTTTTTTTTCTTTTCCTTTGGAAACTGACATTTGCATTTCTCCATTCCAAGCCACGGCGTAAT
AATATCTGCAATCCAGCCTGAAGACCTGCAAATCGAAGGACCTAGATCACTATCATCTTTGTACGTCAAG
GATCCTGGTTACTGTACGTATAACCTTTCTTTCTTTTGCTCTGACCAATATGAAACACTAAAATCGATTC
GAGCAGCCTCTCAGCATCAATTACAGTGCGTGAAAAACATTCAAATAGAGGCAGCAAATATTACATGTGA
AAATACAGGCTGGCTAAATCCAAGCTAATTTAGAAATGTGGTCAAAACGCATACTGGCACGTCTAATCGC
GGATTCAGTAAACAAGATTAACGATTAGCCCAGTGTATAAGTCATATGATACCGGCATGCGCGAGAGCAT
CGCTACACCCGAGCTGGCTTCATTTTCGGAGGAAAATCAAAACATTGCTTTCTCCTGCCGTGCGAACCAT
TCGTCATAAACCGTAATACGCAACATACATTTATTACTACATCCGTTAATTAGCGATAATTAGCCGTTAT
TAACAAAGAGCGCTGAGGAATTCCTCTCAAATAGCGGAGGTGCGGCGGAGGCAGAGGGGCGTAAAAGGGC
ACATGCGTGCCTGGCTCAAAAAAGGATGCTCCAGACTGAAACTCAGAGACAAAACACGATGCCTCGGAGG
CTGAGAGCCCATCGAGAGGAAAGGCAAAGAAAAGGGTCGAGTCACTCAGAGGGGGAGGGGAGATATTGTG
CATCCATTGGTTTGAATTGAAGCAGGCAGAATAAAAATCCTTGCGATTATGCTTCGTGAGAGATCGCGAG
AGAGGAAAAGGCTAAATGCCACGTATGCAAATGGATAAATGTCATCTATTTCTTCGCGAGTAGACATTTT
GTGGACAACGAGAGTGTAAATAAGCGATATGAGGGGAATACAAAGGCCTTGAGGGAAAGCGTTTTGGGCG
TGTCTTGTCGAAAAGAAGACAGCGATGGCACGCGCTCAGAACCACCATCTTCACGTAGACAATCCGCGTG
AAAACAATAACAAAACTGCTCATTTTAACACGAGCAGGTGTTTGAAACCACCCAAAAAAGATTGTCTAAA
ATATTAAGATTAATTAATGACGTTTAAATGTCCAGGCCTGATATAAATGAAGCGTGTAGTAAGAGTAATC
GCCTTTGTTTCTTTTCAGAGATACGTTTTCAGAGATTCAGGGAATTATATCTTCAATAAAATAATGTTTG
ATTTCATTATTTTAAAGCTTTTTAAGAAGTAAAAATACACATTATTCATTTACATTTTATTTTATTTAAA
GGCCTATGGTCTTGAAAATAATAAGTGGAATATATAGGCTATATATTCGTCTAAGGACAGCCGGTGTTAT
TTTATAGTGACCTCAGACAAAAGCCGAGACAAAACGAGGCGCTTGCCTTTCATTTTAATCCTTAATAGAC
GGTGTGATGAATGAATGAATGAATGAATAAATGAATGAATGACGGGCCCTTCGGCATGTTGTTCCGCAGT
CCTCCGTGAGCACGAGTCTCTACCGCAGTGCCAAGCACATAAAACCGTTGAGTCAGATAACCTTCTCCAG
GCGCGTATACACAATTCAAGGACAAGCACATCACAACTATACACAACACAACACAACCGCCTAAACGCAC
GAGCTCATCAATCGCAATTTAAAGGCATGTCAGTCAAAGAAAAAGGCGGCGTTATTTAAAACCAATGTTC
AACAATATTTGTATGCTGACTAGCCCGGGCGCGCACGCTATAAGATCACAAGGCCTTGTTTTTTCCCTTT
ATTCAAAATATCATTAATTATTACAGGTCATAAAACAAAACAATGCGAATTACAATGATTTAAAGACTAT
TGATTTAACAATAATCAGTTAATTATAGAATAATATTATAATATTTTACATACAAATGAAAGATGACATT
ATTTGATGACATTGTAATTAAAATATATGCAATATATTTTTACGTTTTTATTAATTAGGCTATTACTATT
ATTATAATTATCATTATTTTTATTATTATTATTATTATTATTAAATAGTCTTGCGAAATAAGAGTGAAGG
CAGTTGCAATGTTCATTGTTCCCGGAGAGTCCCGCAGCCTCTGGCCTCAACACAAAGCGCTACTGTTTAC
ATTAATATTCATAGTGCTGCCATGGTCTCTGTAGAGGAGGAACGGGTGGCTCTTTTGTTCGCTAGTGTCA
ATACGTTTATTCAGCAAAAAGCAGCTCGGATTTGTGAATGCCCAACAAGCACACGCGCACTCCAATCAAA
GGACGAGAGGATAACGATTTTAAACGATTCGCAAACGTGTTTATTTGTAAAGACGACATCAAGAGCTTAA
TGTCCACTTGAAAAGAAATAAATATGCCCGCGGCGCCAAGGATATTTTGAATGTAGTCGTTCATGGTGAG
CCACTCCCGAATTCAGCACTCTGGAGAGCGACCAAAGAGGAATAGCGGAATAGCAACTACTTGAGCCATT
TCTCTCCGTTTGATGGCGTTCATGATTAAAAATATAATCACGTGATTTTTTATACATATATAAATATATA
CATAAAGTAACGCTTTCCTTTTGAGAATACATAAATATTTATTCGCGTGATAAATCAATGATCTTATATT
TATTTGCACGACCGAAATTAGCCAAATTCACCAATTAAAAAAAAAATAAGCCAACAAAAAAGAAGGGTTT
ATCCGTTCAATTTTGACTTGTGTCCTGTTGTTTTACAGCTGCCACTGTGATCCCTTAAGCTGCAGTGAGA
GTGTGGCTAATGCCTTTTGTTTAAGATAATCCTGTAATCTGTTACCGAAACGGCCTATTGACAAGCCGGC
ATTCACATTTCAGTCAGGAGGCCCGTCCAGACATGTACATTTATGAATTACGAATGATAAAATTAAGATC
TGCATTAGGCGTCAGAAATGTCACGAACACCCATTCATTTCCCACAGCCAATAATGGATCATGCTGGGAA
GCGCTATCCTCGCAGTCTCAAAATTAATGTTGACATGTTGCGTAGAGCTACAGATTAGATCAGCCATATG
CTTTATGTGTTTACCTCAGCGGATCTTCAGCAAGATGTGTTTATTTTAAGAAAATGGCTTCCTCGCTGCC
TGCACAGGGGCATTAAGGAAGTGACGTGAGCGTCCTCACAGTCAAATTACTTTATCTCATGCTGCTTTCA
GGCCTCTGCTTATTTTATTATTATTATTTTAAATTAGGGGGAATCACGGTGGCGTTGTGGGTAGGGTAGC
GCGATCACCTTACAGCAAGAAGGTCGCTGGTTCGAGCTCTGGCTGGGTCAGTTGGCATTTCTGTGTGGAG
TTTAAATTGAATTGAAATTGAATAAACTAAATTGGCCCTAGTGTATGTGTGTGAATGTAAGTGTGCATGG
GTGTTTCCCAGTGTTGGGTTTGACTGGAAGAGCATCCGCTTCGTAAAACATATGCTGGATAAGTTGGCGG
TTCATTTCACTGTGGTGACCGCTGATTAATAAAGGGACTAAGCTGAAAATGAAATGAATTAATACATTTT
AAATGAGCTTTTGCTGACATGTTTATGATTACAAATAGTGAAATTGTATGTTAATTTACGATAAGTGCAT
TGTTCTAAATTCATTTTTATGTAGCAGCTGGTTTTTCTTCCATTTGTGTCATTCAACAGAACATTTTTCT
AAAAAAGTGAACTTAAATTTTCTCCTCCCTCTGACAAGGCTTGATGGTAATTTCAGCCGACTCTAATTAC
AGACTCACTAAAAGGAATCGGTGCAGTCATTTATCTTTATCAGCGCGCTGGTGGGAAGGTAATAGGTTTT
GCTTATGAGTTGTTTGCGTGCGAGTCTGGGTCCTTGTGTAGGCGATGCTGATGCACTGCATTAAATATTG
AGGGAGAAGTCGCTCAAAAATAGCAAAGTACAGGCTGGGGCAGGAACGTCAAAGCCCGCTCAGTGGCCAC
GTTTCTTGTTTCGTAAGTCCTATTTTTAATAGCGATAATTCAGGCTCAGTAGAAGGAACTCCAGCACTAT
AAGCAGTCTCTCGCCTGTCTCGGCGAGTTATGTATTTTGGGATGAAGTGCTCTTCCACCTCTACCTCTGC
TGTGCTGGCGCCAGTATCTGGGCTGTAAGATAGTGTACGTGTCAGTCTGTGTGGCCGAAGAGCCTGTGTG
TTGTGTAACTCACTACATTCGTCGCTGTGGATGGCTGACTTGCCATGGGGAGGTTTACTTCAGTTCACGA
ATCACATTCGCCACGATCTTGTCACTTTGTGTCAAGACTCGCTCTCTGTGTGTCAACAGCTCTGCTGTTT
GAGGTTGAAATTCTGAACTTGAGATATATCCCAGGATATATTAGGGCTACTGCCAACGGAAAAAGCAAAT
GGTGCCATGGCCATTTGATTGATCAAACAAACACCCTTTTGCTTGGGTGACAGTGAAATGTCAGATCCAT
GTTTGTACTGCTTTAATAACTTGCCTCTCTGAGCTTTCTCCTTGTCAGTGTCAATTTGCCTGAGATATAA
ATTCCGGTTGCCCCGAAAGCTTATTTTATTAAAAAAAAGCTAACATGCACTCATACAACGTGCGCACATA
CATGTGAGGCTTGCTAAAAGTCAAGAAGCAAGCCAATAGCAAGAGTCGTCAGACTGCTGTTACCTGGGCA
ACCTGGTTAGAGGTAAGGCTCAAGGCAAGAATAAATCATTCCACTGAAGAGACACAGCGTTACAGCGAGA
TGAGAGCAAGAGGCGATAGTGAAGGGAGAACAAAAGAACAGCCTACCCACACTAGTGCAGATCTACCTGT
TTGAGCTACTGATTGTTCAGTTTGATTAGATATCAGACAATTCTGCTATCTCCAATTGCATTGCTGCATG
AATTCCTAGAAATCATTTTAATCACCAAAAACTAGTAGGGACACTTGTGGCGTATATGATTCTGCCTGTT
GATTGTGGGGATCCAACAGAAAGATCATGAATGCATTGTTAATTAAGTCGGTGAGACACCCTGTTCCACC
CTAGGGGCCGTTCTGGGGAAAGAGTGCTTTCAGTCAGCTAAAGATGACTAATATGTGAACATATATTACT
ACACATGCCAATTTGTACATTCTGGATAGTTACCAGCCCTGGGAAAACATCGAAAAAAATAAATCAACAT
AGATAAAATTGGCAAATCCCTTCTGGTACGATGCAGAGTGCTTGCTCTGAGAACTTGTGCATTGTGACAG
AAAGCGACCGTTAAAAACTGAAAGTAGCATCTACAACCTGCATACATCTGTTCTTTGAAAATCCCCTGTA
GGCCAAATTAAGCATCACGCTGTGCTCCACAGCAACACGGATGAACCGAAAACCCAGACACAAACGCACA
CACTTTTCACATAAACAAGGTTTAGTTATGCTAGCTATGCTTTTTCGTCCTCCCTTTGTCATCAGCGGCG
AGTGACGTAACACAGTTTGACCCTGGACAGCGTAAAGGGGGGGTTGGGAATGAGTGAAAGGACTGTGACA
TCTGCAGGGCCAGGGGCTGATGGAGAGAGCTGAAGTGAGGGAGGTCAGAGGAGGAGGAAGGGTGGGATAT
TGTCCTCCTCAGGCCCTATCCCTCTCAGACGCATTGATTTTTAACCTCTCAGCGAGAATGCCAAGCATTA
CACCCCTCAAATTATGGTTCCTCACCCAACCTGTTATATTTTCCACCTGCAGATAATTACCGGTATGGCT
GACGTGGAAACCGAGACCGGTATGATTGCACAGTGGATTGTCTTTGCTATTATGGCTGCTGCTGCTATTG
CTTTTGGAGTGGCTGTGCACTTTCGGCCTTCAGAGCTGAAGAGCGCATACTATATCAACATTGCCATCTG
CACTATCGCCGCTACCGCTTACTATGCAATGGCCGTGAACTACCAGGACCTGACAATGAATGGTGAAAGG
CAGGTGGTCTACGCAAGATATATTGACTGGGTGCTGACCACACCACTGCTCCTGCTCAACCTCATCGTCA
TGACCAAGATGGGCGGAGTGATGATTTCTTGGGTCATCGGCGCAGACATTTTCATGATCGTGTTTGGTAT
TCTGGGCGCCTTCGAGGATGAACACAAGTTCAAATGGGTGTACTTTATCGCTGGATGTGTGATGCAGGCA
GTCCTGACATACGGGATGTATAACGCCACTTGGAAAGACGATCTGAAGAAAAGCCCCGAGTACCATAGCT
CCTATGTCAGTCTGCTCGTCTTCCTGTCAATCCTCTGGGTGTTTTATCCTGTCGTGTGGGCTTTCGGGTC
TGGTAGTGGCGTGCTGTCCGTCGACAATGTGGCCATTCTCATGGGAATCCTGGATGTGCTCGCTAAGCCA
CTGTTTGGAATGGGGTGCCTCATTGCCCATGAGACTATCTTCAAGATCGGTACCGGCTTTCCATTCGACC
CCCATTATGTGGAAGTCCTGGGCGAGCGCATGCACTACGTCGATGTTGGTCCGCGCGATGGCACCCCTGT
GCTGTTCCTGCACGGTAACCCGACCTCCTCCTACGTGTGGCGCAACATCATCCCGCATGTTGCACCGACC
CATCGCTGCATTGCTCCAGACCTGATCGGTATGGGCAAATCCGACAAACCAGACCTGGGTTATTTCTTCG
ACGACCACGTCCGCTTCATGGATGCCTTCATCGAAGCCCTGGGTCTGGAAGAGGTCGTCCTGGTCATTCA
CGACTGGGGCTCCGCTCTGGGTTTCCACTGGGCCAAGCGCAATCCAGAGCGCGTCAAAGGTATTGCATTT
ATGGAGTTCATCCACCCTATCCCGACCTGGGACGAATGGCCAGAATTTGCCCGCGAGACCTTCCAGGCCT
TCCGCACCACCGACGTCGGCCGCAAGCTGATCATCGATCAGAACGTTTTTATCGAGGGTACGCTGCCGAT
GGGTGTCGTCCGCCCGCTGACTGAAGTCGAGATGGACCATTACCGCGAGCCGTTCCTGAATCCTGTTGAC
CGCGAGCCACTGTGGCGCTTCCCAAACGAGCTGCCAATCGCCGGTGAGCCAGCGAACATCGTCGCGCTGG
TCGAAGAATACATGGACTGGCTGCACCAGTCCCCTGTCCCGAAGCTGCTGTTCTGGGGCACCCCAGGCGT
TCTGATCCCACCGGCCGAAGCCGCTCGCCTGGCCAAAAGCCTGCCTAACTGCAAGGCTGTGGACATCGGC
CCGGGTCTGAATCTGCTGCAAGAAGACAACCCGGACCTGATCGGCAGCGAGATCGCGCGCTGGCTGTCGA
CGCTCGAGATTTCCGGCGAGCCAACCACTAAGAGCAGGATCACCAGCGAGGGCGAGTACATCCCCCTGGA
CCAGATCGACATCAACGTGTTCTGCTACGAGAACGAGGTGCAAAGTCAGCCTATCCTGAACACAAAGGAA
ATGGCTCCACAGTCTAAGCCTCCCGAAGAGCTTGAGATGTCCAGTATGCCAAGTCCCGTGGCTCCCCTCC
CTGCCAGGACTGAAGGAGTGATTGACATGAGGAGTATGTCATCTATTGATAGCTTCATCTCTTGCGCAAC
AGATTTCCCCGAGGCTACTCGATTCTAACCGGTGGATCCTGGCCGTCGTTTTACTGTACCATCGATGATG
ATCCAGACATGATAAGATACATTGATGAGTTTGGACAAACCACAACTAGAATGCAGTGAAAAAAATGCTT
TATTTGTGAAATTTGTGATGCTATTGCTTTATTTGTAACCATTATAAGCTGCAATAAACAAGTTAACAAC
AACAATTGCATTCATTTTATGTTTCAGGTTCAGGGGGAGGTGTGGGAGGTTTTTTAAAGCAAGTAAAACC
TCTACAAATGTGGTATGGCTGATTATGATCCTCTAGATCAGATCTGCGAAGATACGGCCACGGGTGCTCT
TGATCCTGTGGCTGATTTTGGACTGTGCTGCTCGCAGCTGCTGATGAATCACATACTTCCTCCATTTTCT
TCCACTGATTGACTGTTATAATTTCCCTAATTTCCAGGTCAAGGTGCTGTGCATTGTGGTAATAGATGTG
ACATGACGTCACTTCCAAAGGACCAATGAACATGTCTGACCAATTTCATATAATGTGAAAACGATTTTCA
TAGGCAGAATAAATAACATTTAAATTAAACTGGGCATCAGCGCAATTCAATTGGTTTGGTAATAGCAAGG
GAAAATAGAATGAAGTGATCTCCAAAAAATAAGTACTTTTTGACTGTAAATAAAATTGTAAGGAGTAAAA
AGTACTTTTTTTTCTAAAAAAATGTAATTAAGTAAAAGTAAAAGTATTGATTTTTAATTGTACTCAAGTA
AAGTAAAAATCCCCAAAAATAATACTTAAGTACAGTAATCAAGTAAAATTACTCAAGTACTTTACACCTC
TGGTTCTTGACCCCCTACCTTCAGCAAGCCCAGCAGATCCACTAGTTCTAGAGCGGCCGCCACCGCGGTG
GAGCTCCAGCTTTTGTTCCCTTTAGTGAGGGTTAATTGCGCGCTTGGCGTAATCATGGTCATAGCTGTTT
CCTGTGTGAAATTGTTATCCGCTCACAATTCCACACAACATACGAGCCGGAAGCATAAAGTGTAAAGCCT
GGGGTGCCTAATGAGTGAGCTAACTCACATTAATTGCGTTGCGCTCACTGCCCGCTTTCCAGTCGGGAAA
CCTGTCGTGCCAGCTGCATTAATGAATCGGCCAACGCGCGGGGAGAGGCGGTTTGCGTATTGGGCGCTCT
TCCGCTTCCTCGCTCACTGACTCGCTGCGCTCGGTCGTTCGGCTGCGGCGAGCGGTATCAGCTCACTCAA
AGGCGGTAATACGGTTATCCACAGAATCAGGGGATAACGCAGGAAAGAACATGTGAGCAAAAGGCCAGCA
AAAGGCCAGGAACCGTAAAAAGGCCGCGTTGCTGGCGTTTTTCCATAGGCTCCGCCCCCCTGACGAGCAT
CACAAAAATCGACGCTCAAGTCAGAGGTGGCGAAACCCGACAGGACTATAAAGATACCAGGCGTTTCCCC
CTGGAAGCTCCCTCGTGCGCTCTCCTGTTCCGACCCTGCCGCTTACCGGATACCTGTCCGCCTTTCTCCC
TTCGGGAAGCGTGGCGCTTTCTCATAGCTCACGCTGTAGGTATCTCAGTTCGGTGTAGGTCGTTCGCTCC
AAGCTGGGCTGTGTGCACGAACCCCCCGTTCAGCCCGACCGCTGCGCCTTATCCGGTAACTATCGTCTTG
AGTCCAACCCGGTAAGACACGACTTATCGCCACTGGCAGCAGCCACTGGTAACAGGATTAGCAGAGCGAG
GTATGTAGGCGGTGCTACAGAGTTCTTGAAGTGGTGGCCTAACTACGGCTACACTAGAAGAACAGTATTT
GGTATCTGCGCTCTGCTGAAGCCAGTTACCTTCGGAAAAAGAGTTGGTAGCTCTTGATCCGGCAAACAAA
CCACCGCTGGTAGCGGTGGTTTTTTTGTTTGCAAGCAGCAGATTACGCGCAGAAAAAAAGGATCTCAAGA
AGATCCTTTGATCTTTTCTACGGGGTCTGACGCTCAGTGGAACGAAAACTCACGTTAAGGCATTTTGGTC
ATGAGATTATCAAAAAGGATCTTCACCTAGATCCTTTTAAATTAAAAATGAAGTTTTAAATCAATCTAAA
GTATATATGAGTAAACTTGGTCTGACAGTTACCAATGCTTAATCAGTGAGGCACCTATCTCAGCGATCTG
TCTATTTCGTTCATCCATAGTTGCCTGACTCCCCGTCGTGTAGATAACTACGATACGGGAGGGCTTACCA
TCTGGCCCCAGTGCTGCAATGATACCGCGAGACCCACGCTCACCGGCTCCAGATTTATCAGCAATAAACC
AGCCAGCCGGAAGGGCCGAGCGCAGAAGTGGTCCTGCAACTTTATCCGCCTCCATCCAGTCTATTAATTG
TTGCCGGGAAGCTAGAGTAAGTAGTTCGCCAGTTAATAGTTTGCGCAACGTTGTTGCCATTGCTACAGGC
ATCGTGGTGTCACGCTCGTCGTTTGGTATGGCTTCATTCAGCTCCGGTTCCCAACGATCAAGGCGAGTTA
CATGATCCCCCATGTTGTGCAAAAAAGCGGTTAGCTCCTTCGGTCCTCCGATCGTTGTCAGAAGTAAGTT
GGCCGCAGTGTTATCACTCATGGTTATGGCAGCACTGCATAATTCTCTTACTGTCATGCCATCCGTAAGA
TGCTTTTCTGTGACTGGTGAGTACTCAACCAAGTCATTCTGAGAATAGTGTATGCGGCGACCGAGTTGCT
CTTGCCCGGCGTCAATACGGGATAATACCGCGCCACATAGCAGAACTTTAAAAGTGCTCATCATTGGAAA
ACGTTCTTCGGGGCGAAAACTCTCAAGGATCTTACCGCTGTTGAGATCCAGTTCGATGTAACCCACTCGT
GCACCCAACTGATCTTCAGCATCTTTTACTTTCACCAGCGTTTCTGGGTGAGCAAAAACAGGAAGGCAAA
ATGCCGCAAAAAAGGGAATAAGGGCGACACGGAAATGTTGAATACTCATACTCTTCCTTTTTCAATATTA
TTGAAGCATTTATCAGGGTTATTGTCTCATGAGCGGATACATATTTGAATGTATTTAGAAAAATAAACAA
ATAGGGGTTCCGCGCACATTTCCCCGAAAAGTG
